Addgene plasmid #195144: ARP3-V5-TurboID
Purpose: measure COR1C interaction boichemically
Depositing lab: Gia Voeltz. Depositing organization: University of Colorado, Boulder. Publication: Coronin 1C restricts endosomal branched actin to organize ER contact and endosome fission. Striepen JF, Voeltz GK. J Cell Biol. 2022 Aug 1;221(8). pii: 213342. doi: 10.1083/jcb.202110089. Epub 2022 Jul 8. PubMed 35802042.
Backbone
  Vector backbone: V5 TurboID
  Vector type: Mammalian Expression
Growth in bacteria
  Bacterial resistance: Kanamycin, 50 μg/mL
  Growth temperature: 37°C
  Growth strain: DH5alpha
  Copy number: High Copy
Gene/Insert
  Gene/Insert name: ACTR3
  Species: H. sapiens (human)
  Entrez Gene: ACTR3 (a.k.a. ARP3)
  Cloning method: Restriction Enzyme; 5′ cloning site Unknown (unknown if destroyed)
Terms and licenses: Academic/Nonprofit Terms; Industry Terms: Not Available to Industry
How to cite: ARP3-V5-TurboID was a gift from Gia Voeltz (Addgene plasmid # 195144 ; http://n2t.net/addgene:195144 ; RRID:Addgene_195144)
