[The description below was written by a language model from this plasmid's Addgene catalogue record and pLannotate feature annotations shown in this document.]
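Description:
ARP3-V5-TurboID is a 6.3 kb mammalian expression plasmid that produces human ARP3 (gene ACTR3), the ATP-binding subunit of the Arp2/3 branched-actin nucleating complex, fused at its C-terminus to the promiscuous biotin ligase TurboID. The ACTR3 coding sequence sits directly downstream of the CMV immediate-early enhancer and promoter, between remnants of a multiple cloning site, and is followed by the TurboID open reading frame and an SV40 polyadenylation signal. The automated annotation matched the insert to the bovine ARP3 protein entry, but the catalogue lists the insert as human. The V5 epitope named in the construct and backbone was not picked up by the annotation; it presumably lies in the short unannotated gap between ACTR3 and TurboID, though the record does not confirm this. The cloning sites used are also not recorded.

The backbone has a high-copy ColE1/pUC-type origin for propagation in E. coli, an f1 origin, and a dual-purpose NeoR/KanR cassette. A bacterial bla promoter and the SV40 early promoter both sit upstream of the Tn5 aminoglycoside phosphotransferase gene, which ends in an HSV TK poly(A) signal, so the same gene gives kanamycin resistance in bacteria and could allow G418 selection in mammalian cells. Small fragments annotated as SV40 large T antigen, ble and bGH poly(A) appear to be backbone remnants rather than functional parts.

In cells, TurboID biotinylates proteins near the ARP3 fusion, which can then be captured with streptavidin. The stated purpose is to measure interaction with coronin 1C (COR1C) biochemically, in work on endosomal branched actin, ER contacts and endosome fission.
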