Features (pLannotate 1.2.2; 16 found; start..end, strand, type, name):
     61..364     +  enhancer       CMV enhancer: human cytomegalovirus immediate early enhancer
    365..568     +  promoter       CMV promoter: human cytomegalovirus (CMV) immediate early promoter
    591..639     +  misc_feature   MCS (fragment): multiple cloning site
    640..1893    +  CDS            ACTR3 (sequence partly withheld): ARP3_BOVIN - Also known as ARP3. Experimental evidence at protein level: Swiss-Prot protein existence level 1. ATP-binding component of the Arp2/3 complex, a multiprotein complex that mediates actin polymerization upon stimulation by nucleation-promoting factor (NPF). The Arp2/3 complex mediates the formation of branched actin networks in the cytoplasm, providing the force for cell motility. Seems to contact the pointed end of the daughter actin filament. In podocytes, required for the formation of lamellipodia downstream of AVIL and PLCE1 regulation. In addition to its role in the cytoplasmic
   1930..1952    +  misc_feature   MCS (fragment): multiple cloning site
   2002..2958    +  CDS            TurboID: mutant of the E. coli biotin ligase BioID engineered for improved catalytic efficiency (Branon et al., 2018)
   2983..3066    +  CDS            large T antigen (fragment): large T antigen from SV40 (simian virus 40)
   3089..3210    +  polyA_signal   SV40 poly(A) signal: SV40 polyadenylation signal
   3244..3672    -  rep_origin     f1 ori (sequence partly withheld): f1 bacteriophage origin of replication; arrow indicates direction of (+) strand synthesis
   3699..3803    +  promoter       AmpR promoter: bla
   3805..4162    +  promoter       SV40 promoter: SV40 enhancer and early promoter
   4197..4991    +  CDS            NeoR/KanR: aminoglycoside phosphotransferase from Tn5; aph(3')-II (or nptII); confers resistance to neomycin, kanamycin, and G418 (Geneticin®)
   5012..5164    +  CDS            ble (fragment): BLE_KLEPN - Experimental evidence at protein level: Swiss-Prot protein existence level 1. Binding protein with a strong affinity to the bleomycin family of antibiotics. Binds to CL990; an antimitotic-antibiotic compound. From Klebsiella pneumoniae.
   5223..5270    +  polyA_signal   HSV TK poly(A) signal: herpes simplex virus thymidine kinase polyadenylation signal (Cole and Stacy, 1985)
   5361..5377    -  polyA_signal   bGH poly(A) signal (fragment): bovine growth hormone polyadenylation signal
   5599..6187    +  rep_origin     ori: high-copy-number ColE1/pMB1/pBR322/pUC origin of replication
>Addgene plasmid #195144 | ARP3-V5-TurboID | addgene full sequence | sequence record 384517 | Addgene NGS Result
TAGTTATTAATAGTAATCAATTACGGGGTCATTAGTTCATAGCCCATATATGGAGTTCCGCGTTACATAA
CTTACGGTAAATGGCCCGCCTGGCTGACCGCCCAACGACCCCCGCCCATTGACGTCAATAATGACGTATG
TTCCCATAGTAACGCCAATAGGGACTTTCCATTGACGTCAATGGGTGGAGTATTTACGGTAAACTGCCCA
CTTGGCAGTACATCAAGTGTATCATATGCCAAGTACGCCCCCTATTGACGTCAATGACGGTAAATGGCCC
GCCTGGCATTATGCCCAGTACATGACCTTATGGGACTTTCCTACTTGGCAGTACATCTACGTATTAGTCA
TCGCTATTACCATGGTGATGCGGTTTTGGCAGTACATCAATGGGCGTGGATAGCGGTTTGACTCACGGGG
ATTTCCAAGTCTCCACCCCATTGACGTCAATGGGAGTTTGTTTTGGCACCAAAATCAACGGGACTTTCCA
AAATGTCGTAACAACTCCGCCCCATTGACGCAAATGGGCGGTAGGCGTGTACGGTGGGAGGTCTATATAA
GCAGAGCTGGTTTAGTGAACCGTCAGATCCGCTAGCGCTACCGGACTCAGATCTCGAGCTCAAGCTTCGA
ATTCTGCAGATGGCG
[1233 nt withheld, positions 646-1878]
TTTGGAGTCATGTCGGCATCCGGCGGTAGCGGGGATCCACCGGTCGCCACCCCGCGGGCCCGGGATCCAC
CGGTCGGCAAGCCCATCCCCAACCCCCTGCTGGGCCTGGACAGCACCGCTAGCAAAGACAATACTGTGCC
TCTGAAGCTGATCGCTCTCCTGGCTAATGGCGAGTTCCATAGTGGCGAACAGCTGGGAGAAACCCTGGGC
ATGTCCAGGGCCGCTATCAACAAGCACATTCAGACTCTGCGCGACTGGGGCGTGGACGTGTTCACCGTGC
CCGGAAAGGGCTACTCTCTGCCCGAGCCTATCCCGCTGCTGAACGCTAAACAGATTCTGGGACAGCTGGA
CGGCGGGAGCGTGGCAGTCCTGCCTGTGGTCGACTCCACCAATCAGTACCTGCTGGATCGAATCGGCGAG
CTGAAGAGTGGGGATGCTTGCATTGCAGAATATCAGCAGGCAGGGAGAGGAAGCAGAGGGAGGAAATGGT
TCTCTCCTTTTGGAGCTAACCTGTACCTGAGTATGTTTTGGCGCCTGAAGCGGGGACCAGCAGCAATCGG
CCTGGGCCCGGTCATCGGAATTGTCATGGCAGAAGCGCTGCGAAAGCTGGGAGCAGACAAGGTGCGAGTC
AAATGGCCCAATGACCTGTATCTGCAGGATAGAAAGCTGGCAGGCATCCTGGTGGAGCTGGCCGGAATAA
CAGGCGATGCTGCACAGATCGTCATTGGCGCCGGGATTAACGTGGCTATGAGGCGCGTGGAGGAAAGCGT
GGTCAATCAGGGCTGGATCACACTGCAGGAAGCAGGGATTAACCTGGACAGGAATACTCTGGCCGCTACG
CTGATCCGAGAGCTGCGGGCAGCCCTGGAACTGTTCGAGCAGGAAGGCCTGGCTCCATATCTGCCACGGT
GGGAGAAGCTGGATAACTTCATCAATAGACCCGTGAAGCTGATCATTGGGGACAAAGAGATTTTCGGGAT
TAGCCGGGGGATTGATAAACAGGGAGCCCTGCTGCTGGAACAGGACGGAGTTATCAAACCCTGGATGGGC
GGAGAAATCAGTCTGCGGTCTGCCGAAAAGCTGCAGTGAGCGGCCGCGACTCTAGATCATAATCAGCCAT
ACCACATTTGTAGAGGTTTTACTTGCTTTAAAAAACCTCCCACACCTCCCCCTGAACCTGAAACATAAAA
TGAATGCAATTGTTGTTGTTAACTTGTTTATTGCAGCTTATAATGGTTACAAATAAAGCAATAGCATCAC
AAATTTCACAAATAAAGCATTTTTTTCACTGCATTCTAGTTGTGGTTTGTCCAAACTCATCAATGTATCT
TAAGGCGTAAATTGTAAGCGTTAATATTTTGTTAAAATTCGCGTTAAATTTTTGTTAAATCAGCTCATTT
TTTAACCAATAGGCCGAAATCGGCAAAATCCCTTATAAATCAAAAGAATAGACCGAGATAGGGT
[37 nt withheld, positions 3343-3379]
AAAGAACGTGGACTCCAACGTCAAAGG
[49 nt withheld, positions 3407-3455]
T
[91 nt withheld, positions 3457-3547]
G
[124 nt withheld, positions 3549-3672]
CAGGTGGCACTTTTCGGGGAAATGTGCGCGGAACCCCTATTTGTTTATTTTTCTAAATACATTCAAATAT
GTATCCGCTCATGAGACAATAACCCTGATAAATGCTTCAATAATATTGAAAAAGGAAGAGTCCTGAGGCG
GAAAGAACCAGCTGTGGAATGTGTGTCAGTTAGGGTGTGGAAAGTCCCCAGGCTCCCCAGCAGGCAGAAG
TATGCAAAGCATGCATCTCAATTAGTCAGCAACCAGGTGTGGAAAGTCCCCAGGCTCCCCAGCAGGCAGA
AGTATGCAAAGCATGCATCTCAATTAGTCAGCAACCATAGTCCCGCCCCTAACTCCGCCCATCCCGCCCC
TAACTCCGCCCAGTTCCGCCCATTCTCCGCCCCATGGCTGACTAATTTTTTTTATTTATGCAGAGGCCGA
GGCCGCCTCGGCCTCTGAGCTATTCCAGAAGTAGTGAGGAGGCTTTTTTGGAGGCCTAGGCTTTTGCAAA
GATCGATCAAGAGACAGGATGAGGATCGTTTCGCATGATTGAACAAGATGGATTGCACGCAGGTTCTCCG
GCCGCTTGGGTGGAGAGGCTATTCGGCTATGACTGGGCACAACAGACAATCGGCTGCTCTGATGCCGCCG
TGTTCCGGCTGTCAGCGCAGGGGCGCCCGGTTCTTTTTGTCAAGACCGACCTGTCCGGTGCCCTGAATGA
ACTGCAAGACGAGGCAGCGCGGCTATCGTGGCTGGCCACGACGGGCGTTCCTTGCGCAGCTGTGCTCGAC
GTTGTCACTGAAGCGGGAAGGGACTGGCTGCTATTGGGCGAAGTGCCGGGGCAGGATCTCCTGTCATCTC
ACCTTGCTCCTGCCGAGAAAGTATCCATCATGGCTGATGCAATGCGGCGGCTGCATACGCTTGATCCGGC
TACCTGCCCATTCGACCACCAAGCGAAACATCGCATCGAGCGAGCACGTACTCGGATGGAAGCCGGTCTT
GTCGATCAGGATGATCTGGACGAAGAGCATCAGGGGCTCGCGCCAGCCGAACTGTTCGCCAGGCTCAAGG
CGAGCATGCCCGACGGCGAGGATCTCGTCGTGACCCATGGCGATGCCTGCTTGCCGAATATCATGGTGGA
AAATGGCCGCTTTTCTGGATTCATCGACTGTGGCCGGCTGGGTGTGGCGGACCGCTATCAGGACATAGCG
TTGGCTACCCGTGATATTGCTGAAGAGCTTGGCGGCGAATGGGCTGACCGCTTCCTCGTGCTTTACGGTA
TCGCCGCTCCCGATTCGCAGCGCATCGCCTTCTATCGCCTTCTTGACGAGTTCTTCTGAGCGGGACTCTG
GGGTTCGAAATGACCGACCAAGCGACGCCCAACCTGCCATCACGAGATTTCGATTCCACCGCCGCCTTCT
ATGAAAGGTTGGGCTTCGGAATCGTTTTCCGGGACGCCGGCTGGATGATCCTCCAGCGCGGGGATCTCAT
GCTGGAGTTCTTCGCCCACCCTAGGGGGAGGCTAACTGAAACACGGAAGGAGACAATACCGGAAGGAACC
CGCGCTATGACGGCAATAAAAAGACAGAATAAAACGCACGGTGTTGGGTCGTTTGTTCATAAACGCGGGG
TTCGGTCCCAGGGCTGGCACTCTGTCGATACCCCACCGAGACCCCATTGGGGCCAATACGCCCGCGTTTC
TTCCTTTTCCCCACCCCACCCCCCAAGTTCGGGTGAAGGCCCAGGGCTCGCAGCCAACGTCGGGGCGGCA
GGCCCTGCCATAGCCTCAGGTTACTCATATATACTTTAGATTGATTTAAAACTTCATTTTTAATTTAAAA
GGATCTAGGTGAAGATCCTTTTTGATAATCTCATGACCAAAATCCCTTAACGTGAGTTTTCGTTCCACTG
AGCGTCAGACCCCGTAGAAAAGATCAAAGGATCTTCTTGAGATCCTTTTTTTCTGCGCGTAATCTGCTGC
TTGCAAACAAAAAAACCACCGCTACCAGCGGTGGTTTGTTTGCCGGATCAAGAGCTACCAACTCTTTTTC
CGAAGGTAACTGGCTTCAGCAGAGCGCAGATACCAAATACTGTTCTTCTAGTGTAGCCGTAGTTAGGCCA
CCACTTCAAGAACTCTGTAGCACCGCCTACATACCTCGCTCTGCTAATCCTGTTACCAGTGGCTGCTGCC
AGTGGCGATAAGTCGTGTCTTACCGGGTTGGACTCAAGACGATAGTTACCGGATAAGGCGCAGCGGTCGG
GCTGAACGGGGGGTTCGTGCACACAGCCCAGCTTGGAGCGAACGACCTACACCGAACTGAGATACCTACA
GCGTGAGCTATGAGAAAGCGCCACGCTTCCCGAAGGGAGAAAGGCGGACAGGTATCCGGTAAGCGGCAGG
GTCGGAACAGGAGAGCGCACGAGGGAGCTTCCAGGGGGAAACGCCTGGTATCTTTATAGTCCTGTCGGGT
TTCGCCACCTCTGACTTGAGCGTCGATTTTTGTGATGCTCGTCAGGGGGGCGGAGCCTATGGAAAAACGC
CAGCAACGCGGCCTTTTTACGGTTCCTGGCCTTTTGCTGGCCTTTTGCTCACATGTTCTTTCCTGCGTTA
TCCCCTGATTCTGTGGATAACCGTATTACCGCCATGCAT
